>Addgene plasmid #101250 | HP35 tension sensor | addgene full sequence | sequence record 197871 | Addgene NGS Result
TTTGAAAGACCCCACCCGTAGGTGGCAAGCTAGCTTAAGTAACGCCACTTTGCAAGGCATGGAAAAATAC
ATAACTGAGAATAGAAAAGTTCAGATCAAGGTCAGGAACAAAGAAACAGCTGAATACCAAACAGGATATC
TGTGGTAAGCGGTTCCTGCCCCGGCTCAGGGCCAAGAACAGATGAGACAGCTGAGTGATGGGCCAAACAG
GATATCTGTGGTAAGCAGTTCCTGCCCCGGCTCGGGGCCAAGAACAGATGGTCCCCAGATGCGGTCCAGC
CCTCAGCAGTTTCTAGTGAATCATCAGATGTTTCCAGGGTGCCCCAAGGACCTGAAAATGACCCTGTACC
TTATTTGAACTAACCAATCAGTTCGCTTCTCGCTTCTGTTCGCGCGCTTCCGCTCTCCGAGCTCAATAAA
AGAGCCCACAACCCCTCACTCGGCGCGCCAGTCTTCCGATAGACTGCGTCGCCCGGGTACCCGTATTCCC
AATAAAGCCTCTTGCTGTTTGCATCCGAATCGTGGTCTCGCTGTTCCTTGGGAGGGTCTCCTCTGAGTGA
TTGACTACCCACGACGGGGGTCTTTCATTTGGGGGCTCGTCCGGGATTTGGAGACCCCTGCCCAGGGACC
ACCGACCCACCACCGGGAGGTAAGCTGGCCAGCAACTTATCTGTGTCTGTCCGATTGTCTAGTGTCTATG
TTTGATGTTATGCGCCTGCGTCTGTACTAGTTAGCTAACTAGCTCTGTATCTGGCGGACCCGTGGTGGAA
CTGACGAGTTCTGAACACCCGGCCGCAACCCTGGGAGACGTCCCAGGGACTTTGGGGGCCGTTTTTGTGG
CCCGACCTGAGGAAGGGAGTCGATGTGGAATCCGACCCCGTCAGGATATGTGGTTCTGGTAGGAGACGAG
AACCTAAAACAGTTCCCGCCTCCGTCTGAATTTTTGCTTTCGGTTTGGAACCGAAGCCGCGCGTCTTGTC
TGCTGCAGCGCTGCAGCATCGTTCTGTGTTGTCTCTGTCTGACTGTGTTTCTGTATTTGTCTGAAAATTA
GGGCCAGACTGTTACCACTCCCTTAAGTTTGACCTTAGGTCACTGGAAAGATGTCGAGCGGATCGCTCAC
AACCAGTCGGTAGATGTCAAGAAGAGACGTTGGGTTACCTTCTGCTCTGCAGAATGGCCAACCTTTAACG
TCGGATGGCCGCGAGACGGCACCTTTAACCGAGACCTCATCACCCAGGTTAAGATCAAGGTCTTTTCACC
TGGCCCGCATGGACACCCAGACCAGGTCCCCTACATCGTGACCTGGGAAGCCTTGGCTTTTGACCCCCCT
CCCTGGGTCAAGCCCTTTGTACACCCTAAGCCTCCGCCTCCTCTTCCTCCATCCGCCCCGTCTCTCCCCC
TTGAACCTCCTCGTTCGACCCCGCCTCGATCCTCCCTTTATCCAGCCCTCACTCCTTCTCTAGGCGCCGG
AATGATCCCCCGGGCTGCAGGTCGGCCGCCACGACCGGTGCCGCCACCATCCCCTGACCCACGCCCCTGA
CCCCTCACAAGGAGACGACCTTCCATGACCGAGTACAAGCCCACGGTGCGCCTCGCCACCCGCGACGACG
TCCCCCGGGCCGTACGCACCCTCGCCGCCGCGTTCGCCGACTACCCCGCCACGCGCCACACCGTCGACCC
GGACCGCCACATCGAGCGGGTCACCGAGCTGCAAGAACTCTTCCTCACGCGCGTCGGGCTCGACATCGGC
AAGGTGTGGGTCGCGGACGACGGCGCCGCGGTGGCGGTCTGGACCACGCCGGAGAGCGTCGAAGCGGGGG
CGGTGTTCGCCGAGATCGGCCCGCGCATGGCCGAGTTGAGCGGTTCCCGGCTGGCCGCGCAGCAACAGAT
GGAAGGCCTCCTGGCGCCGCACCGGCCCAAGGAGCCCGCGTGGTTCCTGGCCACCGTCGGCGTCTCGCCC
GACCACCAGGGCAAGGGTCTGGGCAGCGCCGTCGTGCTCCCCGGAGTGGAGGCGGCCGAGCGCGCCGGGG
TGCCCGCCTTCCTGGAGACCTCCGCGCCCCGCAACCTCCCCTTCTACGAGCGGCTCGGCTTCACCGTCAC
CGCCGACGTCGAGGTGCCCGAAGGACCGCGCACCTGGTGCATGACCCGCAAGCCCGGTGCCTGACGCCCG
CCCCACGACCCGCAGCGCCCGACCGAAAGGAGCGCACGACCCCATGGCTCCGACCGAAGCCACCCGGGGC
GGCCCCGCCGACCCCGCACCCGCCCCCGAGGCCCACCGACTCTAGTAATAGTAATCAATTACGGGGTCAT
TAGTTCATAGCCCATATATGGAGTTCCGCGTTACATAACTTACGGTAAATGGCCCGCCTGGCTGACCGCC
CAACGACCCCCGCCCATTGACGTCAATAATGACGTATGTTCCCATAGTAACGCCAATAGGGACTTTCCAT
TGACGTCAATGGGTGGAGTATTTACGGTAAACTGCCCACTTGGCAGTACATCAAGTGTATCATATGCCAA
GTACGCCCCCTATTGACGTCAATGACGGTAAATGGCCCGCCTGGCATTATGCCCAGTACATGACCTTATG
GGACTTTCCTACTTGGCAGTACATCTACGTATTAGTCATCGCTATTACCATGGTGATGCGGTTTTGGCAG
TACATCAATGGGCGTGGATAGCGGTTTGACTCACGGGGATTTCCAAGTCTCCACCCCATTGACGTCAATG
GGAGTTTGTTTTGGCACCAAAATCAACGGGACTTTCCAAAATGTCGTAACAACTCCGCCCCATTGACGCA
AATGGGCGGTAGGCGTGTACGGTGGGAGGTCTATATAAGCAGAGCTGGTTTAGTGAACCGTCAGATCCGC
TAGCGCTACCGGACTCAGATCTGGGCCCATAAAGCTTATACGAATTCACCATGGCTTGTAAAATGGTGAG
CAAAGGCGAAGAGCTGTTCACCGGCGTGGTGCCCATCCTGGTGGAGCTGGACGGCGACGTGAACGGCCAC
AAGTTCAGCGTGAGCGGCGAGGGCGAGGGCGACGCCACCTACGGCAAGCTGACCCTGAAGCTGCTGTGCA
CCACCGGCAAGCTGCCCGTGCCCTGGCCCACCCTGGTGACCACCCTGGGCTACGGCGTGCAGTGCTTCGC
CCGGTACCCCGACCACATGAAGCAGCACGACTTCTTCAAGAGCGCCATGCCCGAGGGCTACGTGCAGGAG
CGGACCATCTTCTTCAAGGACGACGGCAACTACAAGACCCGGGCCGAGGTGAAGTTCGAGGGCGACACCC
TGGTGAACCGGATCGAGCTGAAGGGCATCGACTTCAAGGAGGACGGCAACATCCTGGGCCACAAGCTGGA
GTACAACTACAACAGCCACAACGTGTACATCACCGCCGACAAGCAGAAGAACGGCATCAAGGCCAACTTC
AAGATCCGGCACAACATCGAGGACGGCGGCGTGCAGCTGGCCGACCACTACCAGCAGAACACCCCCATCG
GCGACGGCCCCGTGCTGCTGCCCGACAACCACTACCTGAGCTACCAGAGCGCCCTGTTCAAGGACCCCAA
CGAGAAGCGGGACCACATGGTGCTGCTGGAGTTCCTGACCGCCGCCGGATCT
[105 nt withheld, positions 3623-3727]
GGATCCATGGTGAGCAAGGGCGAGGAGGATAACATGGCCATCATCAAGGAGTTCATGCGCTTCAAGGTGC
ACATGGAGGGCTCCGTGAACGGCCACGAGTTCGAGATCGAGGGCGAGGGCGAGGGCCGCCCCTACGAGGG
CACCCAGACCGCCAAGCTGAAGGTGACCAAGGGTGGCCCCCTGCCCTTCGCCTGGGACATCCTGTCCCCT
CAGTTCATGTACGGCTCCAAGGCCTACGTGAAGCACCCCGCCGACATCCCCGACTACTTGAAGCTGTCCT
TCCCCGAGGGCTTCAAGTGGGAGCGCGTGATGAACTTCGAGGACGGCGGCGTGGTGACCGTGACCCAGGA
CTCCTCCCTGCAGGACGGCGAGTTCATCTACAAGGTGAAGCTGCGCGGCACCAACTTCCCCTCCGACGGC
CCCGTAATGCAGAAGAAGACCATGGGCTGGGAGGCCTCCTCCGAGCGGATGTACCCCGAGGACGGCGCCC
TGAAGGGCGAGATCAAGCAGAGGCTGAAGCTGAAGGACGGCGGCCACTACGACGCTGAGGTCAAGACCAC
CTACAAGGCCAAGAAGCCCGTGCAGCTGCCCGGCGCCTACAACGTCAACATCAAGTTGGACATCACCTCC
CACAACGAGGACTACACCATCGTGGAACAGTACGAACGCGCCGAGGGCCGCCACTCCACCGGCGGCATGG
ACGAGCTGTACAAGAAATGTCTCGAGCACCACCACCACCACCACTGAGCGGCCGCCTATACATCGATAAA
ATAAAAGATTTTATTTAGTCTCCAGAAAAAGGGGGGAATGAAAGACCCCACCTGTAGGTTTGGCAAGCTA
GCTTAAGTAACGCCATTTTGCAAGGCATGGAAAAATACATAACTGAGAATAGAGAAGTTCAGATCAAGGT
CAGGAACAGATGGAACAGCTGAATATGGGCCAAACAGGATATCTGTGGTAAGCAGTTCCTGCCCCGGCTC
AGGGCCAAGAACAGATGGAACAGCTGAATATGGGCCAAACAGGATATCTGTGGTAAGCAGTTCCTGCCCC
GGCTCAGGGCCAAGAACAGATGGTCCCCAGATGCGGTCCAGCCCTCAGCAGTTTCTAGAGAACCATCAGA
TGTTTCCAGGGTGCCCCAAGGACCTGAAATGACCCTGTGCCTTATTTGAACTAACCAATCAGTTCGCTTC
TCGCTTCTGTTCGCGCGCTTCTGCTCCCCGAGCTCAATAAAAGAGCCCACAACCCCTCACTCGGGGCGCC
AGTCCTCCGATTGACTGAGTCGCCCGGGTACCCGTGTATCCAATAAACCCTCTTGCAGTTGCATCCGACT
TGTGGTCTCGCTGTTCCTTGGGAGGGTCTCCTCTGAGTGATTGACTACCCGTCAGCGGGGGTCTTTCATT
TGGGGGCTCGTCCGGGATCGGGAGACCCCTGCCCAGGGACCACCGACCCACCACCGGGAGGTAAGCTGGC
TGCCTCGCGCGTTTCGGTGATGACGGTGAAAACCTCTGACACATGCAGCTCCCGGAGACGGTCACAGCTT
GTCTGTAAGCGGATGCCGGGAGCAGACAAGCCCGTCAGGGCGCGTCAGCGGGTGTTGGCGGGTGTCGGGG
CGCAGCCATGACCCAGTCACGTAGCGATAGCGGAGTGTACTGATAACTTCGTATAATGTATGCTATACGA
AGTTATTAGGTCTGAAGAGGAGTTTACGTCCAGCCAAGCTAGGGCCGCGATCCGGAACCCTTAATATAAC
TTCGTATAATGTATGCTATACGAAGTTATCAGTACTGGCTTAACTATGCGGCATCAGAGCAGATTGTACT
GAGAGTGCACCATATGCGGTGTGAAATACCGCACAGATGCGTAAGGAGAAAATACCGCATCAGGCGCTCT
TCCGCTTCCTCGCTCACTGACTCGCTGCGCTCGGTCGTTCGGCTGCGGCGAGCGGTATCAGCTCACTCAA
AGGCGGTAATACGGTTATCCACAGAATCAGGGGATAACGCAGGAAAGAACATGTGAGCAAAAGGCCAGCA
AAAGGCCAGGAACCGTAAAAAGGCCGCGTTGCTGGCGTTTTTCCATAGGCTCCGCCCCCCTGACGAGCAT
CACAAAAATCGACGCTCAAGTCAGAGGTGGCGAAACCCGACAGGACTATAAAGATACCAGGCGTTTCCCC
CTGGAAGCTCCCTCGTGCGCTCTCCTGTTCCGACCCTGCCGCTTACCGGATACCTGTCCGCCTTTCTCCC
TTCGGGAAGCGTGGCGCTTTCTCATAGCTCACGCTGTAGGTATCTCAGTTCGGTGTAGGTCGTTCGCTCC
AAGCTGGGCTGTGTGCACGAACCCCCCGTTCAGCCCGACCGCTGCGCCTTATCCGGTAACTATCGTCTTG
AGTCCAACCCGGTAAGACACGACTTATCGCCACTGGCAGCAGCCACTGGTAACAGGATTAGCAGAGCGAG
GTATGTAGGCGGTGCTACAGAGTTCTTGAAGTGGTGGCCTAACTACGGCTACACTAGAAGGACAGTATTT
GGTATCTGCGCTCTGCTGAAGCCAGTTACCTTCGGAAAAAGAGTTGGTAGCTCTTGATCCGGCAAACAAA
CCACCGCTGGTAGCGGTGGTTTTTTTGTTTGCAAGCAGCAGATTACGCGCAGAAAAAAAGGATCTCAAGA
AGATCCTTTGATCTTTTCTACGGGGTCTGACGCTCAGTGGAACGAAAACTCACGTTAAGGGATTTTGGTC
ATGAGATTATCAAAAAGGATCTTCACCTAGATCCTTTTAAATTAAAAATGAAGTTTTAAATCAATCTAAA
GTATATATGAGTAAACTTGGTCTGACAGTTACCAATGCTTAATCAGTGAGGCACCTATCTCAGCGATCTG
TCTATTTCGTTCATCCATAGTTGCCTGACTCCCCGTCGTGTAGATAACTACGATACGGGAGGGCTTACCA
TCTGGCCCCAGTGCTGCAATGATACCGCGAGACCCACGCTCACCGGCTCCAGATTTATCAGCAATAAACC
AGCCAGCCGGAAGGGCCGAGCGCAGAAGTGGTCCTGCAACTTTATCCGCCTCCATCCAGTCTATTAATTG
TTGCCGGGAAGCTAGAGTAAGTAGTTCGCCAGTTAATAGTTTGCGCAACGTTGTTGCCATTGCTGCAGGC
ATCGTGGTGTCACGCTCGTCGTTTGGTATGGCTTCATTCAGCTCCGGTTCCCAACGATCAAGGCGAGTTA
CATGATCCCCCATGTTGTGCAAAAAAGCGGTTAGCTCCTTCGGTCCTCCGATCGTTGTCAGAAGTAAGTT
GGCCGCAGTGTTATCACTCATGGTTATGGCAGCACTGCATAATTCTCTTACTGTCATGCCATCCGTAAGA
TGCTTTTCTGTGACTGGTGAGTACTCAACCAAGTCATTCTGAGAATAGTGTATGCGGCGACCGAGTTGCT
CTTGCCCGGCGTCAACACGGGATAATACCGCGCCACATAGCAGAACTTTAAAAGTGCTCATCATTGGAAA
ACGTTCTTCGGGGCGAAAACTCTCAAGGATCTTACCGCTGTTGAGATCCAGTTCGATGTAACCCACTCGT
GCACCCAACTGATCTTCAGCATCTTTTACTTTCACCAGCGTTTCTGGGTGAGCAAAAACAGGAAGGCAAA
ATGCCGCAAAAAAGGGAATAAGGGCGACACGGAAATGTTGAATACTCATACTCTTCCTTTTTCAATATTA
TTGAAGCATTTATCAGGGTTATTGTCTCATGAGCGGATACATATTTGAATGTATTTAGAAAAATAAACAA
ATAGGGGTTCCGCGCACATTTCCCCGAAAAGTGCCACCTGACGTCTAAGAAACCATTATTATCATGACAT
TAACCTATAAAAATAGGCGTATCACGAGGCCCTTTCGTCTTCAAGAATTGCTAGCAATTGCTAGCAATTG
CTAGCAATTCATACCAGATCACCGAAAACTGTCCTCCAAATGTGTCCCCCTCACACTCCCAAATTCGCGG
GCTTCTGCCTCTTAGACCACTCTACCCTATTCCCCACACTCACCGGAGCCAAAGCCGCGGCCCTTCCGTT
TCTTTGCT
Features (pLannotate 1.2.2; 24 found; start..end, strand, type, name):
      3..110     +  LTR            3' LTR (ΔU3) (fragment): self-inactivating 3' long terminal repeat (LTR) from Moloney murine leukemia virus
    127..184     +  LTR            LTR (fragment): long terminal repeat from Moloney murine leukemia virus
    198..261     +  LTR            LTR (fragment): long terminal repeat from Moloney murine leukemia virus
    414..589     +  LTR            5' LTR (truncated): truncated long terminal repeat from Moloney murine sarcoma virus
    711..985     +  misc_feature   MESV Ψ (fragment): packaging signal of murine embryonic stem cell virus
   1052..1468    +  CDS            gag (truncated): truncated Moloney murine leukemia virus (MMLV) gag gene lacking the start codon
   1474..1491    +  misc_feature   MCS (fragment): pBluescript multiple cloning site
   1565..2164    +  CDS            PuroR: puromycin N-acetyltransferase; pac from Streptomyces alboniger; confers resistance to puromycin
   2214..2279    +  CDS            dmpM (fragment): DMPM_STRAD - Protein inferred from homology: Swiss-Prot protein existence level 3. From Streptomyces alboniger.
   2339..2642    +  enhancer       CMV enhancer: human cytomegalovirus immediate early enhancer
   2643..2846    +  promoter       CMV promoter: human cytomegalovirus (CMV) immediate early promoter
   2869..2892    +  misc_feature   MCS (fragment): multiple cloning site
   2933..3619    +  CDS            YPet: YPet is a basic (constitutively fluorescent) yellow fluorescent protein published in 2005, derived from Aequorea victoria. It has moderate acid sensitivity.
   3734..4441    +  CDS            mCherry: mCherry is a basic (constitutively fluorescent) red fluorescent protein published in 2004, derived from Discosoma sp.. It is reported to be a very rapidly-maturing monomer with low acid sensitivity.
   4454..4471    +  CDS            9xHis (fragment): 9xHis affinity tag
   4534..5127    +  LTR            LTR: long terminal repeat from Moloney murine leukemia virus
   5196..5236    +  CDS            rop (fragment): Rop protein, which maintains plasmids at low copy number; rop
   5338..5376    +  misc_feature   bom (fragment): basis of mobility region from pBR322
   5380..5413    -  protein_bind   loxP: Cre-mediated recombination occurs in the 8-bp core sequence (GCATACAT). Cre recombinase
   5473..5506    -  protein_bind   loxP: Cre-mediated recombination occurs in the 8-bp core sequence (GCATACAT). Cre recombinase
   5510..5611    +  misc_feature   bom (fragment): basis of mobility region from pBR322
   5797..6385    -  rep_origin     ori: high-copy-number ColE1/pMB1/pBR322/pUC origin of replication
   6556..7416    -  CDS            AmpR: β-lactamase; bla; confers resistance to ampicillin, carbenicillin, and related antibiotics
   7417..7521    -  promoter       AmpR promoter: bla
