[The description below was written by a language model from this plasmid's Addgene catalogue record and pLannotate feature annotations shown in this document.]
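Description:
HP35 tension sensor is a 7.8 kb retroviral mammalian expression plasmid built on the Clontech pLPCX backbone with a modified multiple cloning site. The backbone supplies Moloney murine leukemia/sarcoma virus-derived long terminal repeats, a Ψ packaging signal extending into a truncated, start-codon-less gag segment, and a full 3′ LTR, so the region between the LTRs can be packaged into retroviral particles in a suitable packaging line and integrated into target cells. A puromycin N-acetyltransferase gene lies downstream of the packaging region, where it is presumably driven from the 5′ LTR, and allows selection of transduced or transfected mammalian cells. In bacteria the plasmid replicates from a ColE1/pMB1-type origin and is selected through the β-lactamase (AmpR) gene; the catalogue lists it as low copy. The annotation also picks up two loxP sites and fragments of rop and bom in the bacterial backbone, whose purpose the record does not explain.

The payload, cloned between EcoRI and NotI and expressed from an internal CMV enhancer/promoter, is a roughly 1.5 kb open reading frame encoding a shortened YPet yellow fluorescent protein, the HP35 linker peptide, and mCherry. Terminal cysteines flank the module and a His tag sits at the C terminus. HP35 itself is not annotated in the feature table, but it corresponds to the short gap between the YPet and mCherry coding sequences. YPet and mCherry presumably act as a FRET donor–acceptor pair, so that mechanical extension of the linker separates the fluorophores and lowers energy transfer. The module is stated to report forces of 6–8 pN. This construct expresses the sensor module alone, rather than inserted into a host protein. The associated work applied it to mechanical linkages of talin isoforms in cell adhesion.
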