Addgene plasmid #101250: HP35 tension sensor
Purpose: Expresses the HP35-based tension sensor module. The biosensor allows force measurements at 6-8 pN.
Depositing lab: Carsten Grashoff. Depositing organization: Max Planck Institute of Biochemistry. Publication: Extracellular rigidity sensing by talin isoform-specific mechanical linkages. Austen K, Ringer P, Mehlich A, Chrostek-Grashoff A, Kluger C, Klingner C, Sabass B, Zent R, Rief M, Grashoff C. Nat Cell Biol. 2015 Dec;17(12):1597-606. doi: 10.1038/ncb3268. Epub 2015 Nov 2. PubMed 26523364.
Backbone
  Vector backbone: pLPCX
  Backbone manufacturer: Clontech
  Backbone size w/o insert (bp): 6238
  Total vector size (bp): 7795
  Modifications to backbone: modified multicloning site
  Vector type: Mammalian Expression, Retroviral
  Selectable markers: Puromycin
Growth in bacteria
  Bacterial resistance: Ampicillin, 100 μg/mL
  Growth temperature: 37°C
  Growth strain: NEB Stable
  Copy number: Low Copy
Gene/Insert
  Gene/Insert name: YPet(short)-HP35-mCherry (alt name: HP35 tension sensor module)
  Insert size (bp): 1509
  Promoter: CMV
  Tag / fusion protein: cysteine (N terminal on insert); cysteine (C terminal on insert); His-tag (C terminal on insert)
  Cloning method: Restriction Enzyme; 5′ cloning site EcoRI (not destroyed); 3′ cloning site NotI (unknown if destroyed)
  Sequencing primers: 5′ AGCTCGTTTAGTGAACCGTCAGATC; 3′ ACCTACAGGTGGGGTCTTTCATTCCC
Terms and licenses: Academic/Nonprofit Terms; Industry Terms: Not Available to Industry
How to cite: HP35 tension sensor was a gift from Carsten Grashoff (Addgene plasmid # 101250 ; http://n2t.net/addgene:101250 ; RRID:Addgene_101250)
